>Addgene plasmid #141567 | TFORF0299 | addgene full sequence | sequence record 400315 | Addgene NGS Result
TTAATGTAGTCTTATGCAATACTCTTGTAGTCTTGCAACATGGTAACGATGAGTTAGCAACATGCCTTAC
AAGGAGAGAAAAAGCACCGTGCATGCCGATTGGTGGAAGTAAGGTGGTACGATCGTGCCTTATTAGGAAG
GCAACAGACGGGTCTGACATGGATTGGACGAACCACTGAATTGCCGCATTGCAGAGATATTGTATTTAAG
TGCCTAGCTCGATACATAAACGGGTCTCTCTGGTTAGACCAGATCTGAGCCTGGGAGCTCTCTGGCTAAC
TAGGGAACCCACTGCTTAAGCCTCAATAAAGCTTGCCTTGAGTGCTTCAAGTAGTGTGTGCCCGTCTGTT
GTGTGACTCTGGTAACTAGAGATCCCTCAGACCCTTTTAGTCAGTGTGGAAAATCTCTAGCAGTGGCGCC
CGAACAGGGACTTGAAAGCGAAAGGGAAACCAGAGGAGCTCTCTCGACGCAGGACTCGGCTTGCTGAAGC
GCGCACGGCAAGAGGCGAGGGGCGGCGACTGGTGAGTACGCCAAAAATTTTGACTAGCGGAGGCTAGAAG
GAGAGAGATGGGTGCGAGAGCGTCAGTATTAAGCGGGGGAGAATTAGATCGCGATGGGAAAAAATTCGGT
TAAGGCCAGGGGGAAAGAAAAAATATAAATTAAAACATATAGTATGGGCAAGCAGGGAGCTAGAACGATT
CGCAGTTAATCCTGGCCTGTTAGAAACATCAGAAGGCTGTAGACAAATACTGGGACAGCTACAACCATCC
CTTCAGACAGGATCAGAAGAACTTAGATCATTATATAATACAGTAGCAACCCTCTATTGTGTGCATCAAA
GGATAGAGATAAAAGACACCAAGGAAGCTTTAGACAAGATAGAGGAAGAGCAAAACAAAAGTAAGACCAC
CGCACAGCAAGCGGCCGCTGATCTTCAGACCTGGAGGAGGAGATATGAGGGACAATTGGAGAAGTGAATT
ATATAAATATAAAGTAGTAAAAATTGAACCATTAGGAGTAGCACCCACCAAGGCAAAGAGAAGAGTGGTG
CAGAGAGAAAAAAGAGCAGTGGGAATAGGAGCTTTGTTCCTTGGGTTCTTGGGAGCAGCAGGAAGCACTA
TGGGCGCAGCGTCAATGACGCTGACGGTACAGGCCAGACAATTATTGTCTGGTATAGTGCAGCAGCAGAA
CAATTTGCTGAGGGCTATTGAGGCGCAACAGCATCTGTTGCAACTCACAGTCTGGGGCATCAAGCAGCTC
CAGGCAAGAATCCTGGCTGTGGAAAGATACCTAAAGGATCAACAGCTCCTGGGGATTTGGGGTTGCTCTG
GAAAACTCATTTGCACCACTGCTGTGCCTTGGAATGCTAGTTGGAGTAATAAATCTCTGGAACAGATTTG
GAATCACACGACCTGGATGGAGTGGGACAGAGAAATTAACAATTACACAAGCTTAATACACTCCTTAATT
GAAGAATCGCAAAACCAGCAAGAAAAGAATGAACAAGAATTATTGGAATTAGATAAATGGGCAAGTTTGT
GGAATTGGTTTAACATAACAAATTGGCTGTGGTATATAAAATTATTCATAATGATAGTAGGAGGCTTGGT
AGGTTTAAGAATAGTTTTTGCTGTACTTTCTATAGTGAATAGAGTTAGGCAGGGATATTCACCATTATCG
TTTCAGACCCACCTCCCAACCCCGAGGGGACCCATGCATTGCATCTCAATTAGTCAGCAACCAGGTGTGG
AAAGTCCCCAGGCTCCCCAGCAGGCAGAAGTATGCAAAGCATGCGTCTCAATTAGTCAGCAACCATAGTC
CCGCCCCTAACTCCGCCCATCCCGCCCCTAACTCCGCCCAGTTCCGCCCATTCTCCGCCCCATGGCTGAC
TAATTTTTTTTATTTATGCAGAGGCCGAGGCCGCCTCGGCCTCTGAGCTATTCCAGAAGTAGTGAGGAGG
CTTTTTTGGAGGCCTAGGCTTTTGCAAAAAGCTTTCTAGAGGTACCACCGGAGCTTACCATGACCGAGTA
CAAGCCCACGGTGCGCCTCGCCACCCGCGACGACGTCCCCAGGGCCGTACGCACCCTCGCCGCCGCGTTC
GCCGACTACCCCGCCACGCGCCACACCGTCGATCCGGACCGCCACATCGAGCGGGTCACCGAGCTGCAAG
AACTCTTCCTCACGCGCGTCGGGCTCGACATCGGCAAGGTGTGGGTCGCGGACGACGGCGCCGCCGTGGC
GGTCTGGACCACGCCGGAGAGCGTCGAAGCGGGGGCGGTGTTCGCCGAGATCGGCCCGCGCATGGCCGAG
TTGAGCGGTTCCCGGCTGGCCGCGCAGCAACAGATGGAAGGCCTCCTGGCGCCGCACCGGCCCAAGGAGC
CCGCGTGGTTCCTGGCCACCGTCGGCGTCTCGCCCGACCACCAGGGCAAGGGTCTGGGCAGCGCCGTCGT
GCTCCCCGGAGTGGAGGCGGCCGAGCGCGCCGGGGTGCCCGCCTTCCTGGAGACCTCCGCGCCCCGCAAC
CTCCCCTTCTACGAGCGGCTCGGCTTCACCGTCACCGCCGACGTCGAGGTGCCCGAAGGACCGCGCACCT
GGTGCATGACCCGCAAGCCCGGTGCCAGTTAACGAATTCTAGATCTTGAGACAAATGGCAGTATTCATCC
ACAATTTTAAAAGAAAAGGGGGGATTGGGGGGTACAGTGCAGGGGAAAGAATAGTAGACATAATAGCAAC
AGACATACAAACTAAAGAATTACAAAAACAAATTACAAAAATTCAAAATTTTCGGGTTTATTACAGGGAC
AGCAGAGATCCACTTTGGCGCCGGCTCGAGGCCTGCAGGTGCAAAGATGGATAAAGTTTTAAACAGAGAG
GAATCTTTGCAGCTAATGGACCTTCTAGGTCTTGAAAGGAGTGGGAATTGGCTCCGGTGCCCGTCAGTGG
GCAGAGCGCACATCGCCCACAGTCCCCGAGAAGTTGGGGGGAGGGGTCGGCAATTGAACCGGTGCCTAGA
GAAGGTGGCGCGGGGTAAACTGGGAAAGTGATGTCGTGTACTGGCTCCGCCTTTTTCCCGAGGGTGGGGG
AGAACCGTATATAAGTGCAGTAGTCGCCGTGAACGTTCTTTTTCGCAACGGGTTTGCCGCCAGAACACAG
GTAAGTGCCGTGTGTGGTTCCCGCGGGCCTGGCCTCTTTACGGGTTATGGCCCTTGCGTGCCTTGAATTA
CTTCCACCTGGCTGCAGTACGTGATTCTTGATCCCGAGCTTCGGGTTGGAAGTGGGTGGGAGAGTTCGAG
GCCTTGCGCTTAAGGAGCCCCTTCGCCTCGTGCTTGAGTTGAGGCCTGGCCTGGGCGCTGGGGCCGCCGC
GTGCGAATCTGGTGGCACCTTCGCGCCTGTCTCGCTGCTTTCGATAAGTCTCTAGCCATTTAAAATTTTT
GATGACCTGCTGCGACGCTTTTTTTCTGGCAAGATAGTCTTGTAAATGCGGGCCAAGATCTGCACACTGG
TATTTCGGTTTTTGGGGCCGCGGGCGGCGACGGGGCCCGTGCGTCCCAGCGCACATGTTCGGCGAGGCGG
GGCCTGCGAGCGCGGCCACCGAGAATCGGACGGGGGTAGTCTCAAGCTGGCCGGCCTGCTCTGGTGCCTG
GCCTCGCGCCGCCGTGTATCGCCCCGCCCTGGGCGGCAAGGCTGGCCCGGTCGGCACCAGTTGCGTGAGC
GGAAAGATGGCCGCTTCCCGGCCCTGCTGCAGGGAGCTCAAAATGGAGGACGCGGCGCTCGGGAGAGCGG
GCGGGTGAGTCACCCACACAAAGGAAAAGGGCCTTTCCGTCCTCAGCCGTCGCTTCATGTGACTCCACGG
AGTACCGGGCGCCGTCCAGGCACCTCGATTAGTTCTCGAGCTTTTGGAGTACGTCGTCTTTAGGTTGGGG
GGAGGGGTTTTATGCGATGGAGTTTCCCCACACTGAGTGGGTGGAGACTGAAGTTAGGCCAGCTTGGCAC
TTGATGTAATTCTCCTTGGAATTTGCCCTTTTTGAGTTTGGATCTTGGTTCATTCTCAAGCCTCAGACAG
TGGTTCAAAGTTTTTTTCTTCCATTTCAGGTGTCGTGAGGCTAGCACCGCCACCATGAACAGAACTCAGG
AGTTGTCTGGCCAGCTTAGTGATGAGGAAACTGAACTTGCCCCAAGTCACATGGCTGCTGCCACTGGTGA
CATGCCAACTTACCAGATCCGAGCTCCTACTGCTGCTTTGCCACAGGGAGTGGTGATGGCTGCATCGCCC
GGAAGTTTGCACAGTCCCCAGCAGCTGGCAGAAGAAGCAACACGCAAACGAGAGCTGAGGCTAATGAAAA
ACAGGGAAGCTGCCAAAGAATGTCGACGTCGAAAGAAAGAATATGTAAAATGTCTGGAGAGCCGAGTTGC
AGTGCTGGAAGTCCAGAACAAGAAGCTTATAGAGGAACTTGAAACCTTGAAAGACATTTGTTCTCCCAAA
ACAGATTACTAGTAATGAACTAGTCCGTAACTTGAAAGTATTTCGATTTCTTGGCTTTATATATCTTGTG
GAAAGGACGAAGCCACCGTATCATGAACGCTTCCACGCGTTAAGTCGACAATCAACCTCTGGATTACAAA
ATTTGTGAAAGATTGACTGGTATTCTTAACTATGTTGCTCCTTTTACGCTATGTGGATACGCTGCTTTAA
TGCCTTTGTATCATGCTATTGCTTCCCGTATGGCTTTCATTTTCTCCTCCTTGTATAAATCCTGGTTGCT
GTCTCTTTATGAGGAGTTGTGGCCCGTTGTCAGGCAACGTGGCGTGGTGTGCACTGTGTTTGCTGACGCA
ACCCCCACTGGTTGGGGCATTGCCACCACCTGTCAGCTCCTTTCCGGGACTTTCGCTTTCCCCCTCCCTA
TTGCCACGGCGGAACTCATCGCCGCCTGCCTTGCCCGCTGCTGGACAGGGGCTCGGCTGTTGGGCACTGA
CAATTCCGTGGTGTTGTCGGGGAAATCATCGTCCTTTCCTTGGCTGCTCGCCTGTGTTGCCACCTGGATT
CTGCGCGGGACGTCCTTCTGCTACGTCCCTTCGGCCCTCAATCCAGCGGACCTTCCTTCCCGCGGCCTGC
TGCCGGCTCTGCGGCCTCTTCCGCGTCTTCGCCTTCGCCCTCAGACGAGTCGGATCTCCCTTTGGGCCGC
CTCCCCGCGTCGACTTTAAGACCAATGACTTACAAGGCAGCTGTAGATCTTAGCCACTTTTTAAAAGAAA
AGGGGGGACTGGAAGGGCTAATTCACTCCCAACGAAGACAAGATCTGCTTTTTGCTTGTACTGGGTCTCT
CTGGTTAGACCAGATCTGAGCCTGGGAGCTCTCTGGCTAACTAGGGAACCCACTGCTTAAGCCTCAATAA
AGCTTGCCTTGAGTGCTTCAAGTAGTGTGTGCCCGTCTGTTGTGTGACTCTGGTAACTAGAGATCCCTCA
GACCCTTTTAGTCAGTGTGGAAAATCTCTAGCAGTACGTATAGTAGTTCATGTCATCTTATTATTCAGTA
TTTATAACTTGCAAAGAAATGAATATCAGAGAGTGAGAGGAACTTGTTTATTGCAGCTTATAATGGTTAC
AAATAAAGCAATAGCATCACAAATTTCACAAATAAAGCATTTTTTTCACTGCATTCTAGTTGTGGTTTGT
CCAAACTCATCAATGTATCTTATCATGTCTGGCTCTAGCTATCCCGCCCCTAACTCCGCCCATCCCGCCC
CTAACTCCGCCCAGTTCCGCCCATTCTCCGCCCCATGGCTGACTAATTTTTTTTATTTATGCAGAGGCCG
AGGCCGCCTCGGCCTCTGAGCTATTCCAGAAGTAGTGAGGAGGCTTTTTTGGAGGCCTAGGGACGTACCC
AATTCGCCCTATAGTGAGTCGTATTACGCGCGCTCACTGGCCGTCGTTTTACAACGTCGTGACTGGGAAA
ACCCTGGCGTTACCCAACTTAATCGCCTTGCAGCACATCCCCCTTTCGCCAGCTGGCGTAATAGCGAAGA
GGCCCGCACCGATCGCCCTTCCCAACAGTTGCGCAGCCTGAATGGCGAATGGG
[124 nt withheld, positions 6074-6197]
C
[91 nt withheld, positions 6199-6289]
A
[49 nt withheld, positions 6291-6339]
CCTTTGACGTTGGAGTCCACGTTCTTT
[37 nt withheld, positions 6367-6403]
ACCCTATCTCGGTCTATTCTTTTGATTTATAAGGGATTTTGCCGATTTCGGCCTATTGGTTAAAAAATGA
GCTGATTTAACAAAAATTTAACGCGAATTTTAACAAAATATTAACGCTTACAATTTAGGTGGCACTTTTC
GGGGAAATGTGCGCGGAACCCCTATTTGTTTATTTTTCTAAATACATTCAAATATGTATCCGCTCATGAG
ACAATAACCCTGATAAATGCTTCAATAATATTGAAAAAGGAAGAGTATGAGTATTCAACATTTCCGTGTC
GCCCTTATTCCCTTTTTTGCGGCATTTTGCCTTCCTGTTTTTGCTCACCCAGAAACGCTGGTGAAAGTAA
AAGATGCTGAAGATCAGTTGGGTGCACGAGTGGGTTACATCGAACTGGATCTCAACAGCGGTAAGATCCT
TGAGAGTTTTCGCCCCGAAGAACGTTTTCCAATGATGAGCACTTTTAAAGTTCTGCTATGTGGCGCGGTA
TTATCCCGTATTGACGCCGGGCAAGAGCAACTCGGTCGCCGCATACACTATTCTCAGAATGACTTGGTTG
AGTACTCACCAGTCACAGAAAAGCATCTTACGGATGGCATGACAGTAAGAGAATTATGCAGTGCTGCCAT
AACCATGAGTGATAACACTGCGGCCAACTTACTTCTGACAACGATCGGAGGACCGAAGGAGCTAACCGCT
TTTTTGCACAACATGGGGGATCATGTAACTCGCCTTGATCGTTGGGAACCGGAGCTGAATGAAGCCATAC
CAAACGACGAGCGTGACACCACGATGCCTGTAGCAATGGCAACAACGTTGCGCAAACTATTAACTGGCGA
ACTACTTACTCTAGCTTCCCGGCAACAATTAATAGACTGGATGGAGGCGGATAAAGTTGCAGGACCACTT
CTGCGCTCGGCCCTTCCGGCTGGCTGGTTTATTGCTGATAAATCTGGAGCCGGTGAGCGTGGGTCTCGCG
GTATCATTGCAGCACTGGGGCCAGATGGTAAGCCCTCCCGTATCGTAGTTATCTACACGACGGGGAGTCA
GGCAACTATGGATGAACGAAATAGACAGATCGCTGAGATAGGTGCCTCACTGATTAAGCATTGGTAACTG
TCAGACCAAGTTTACTCATATATACTTTAGATTGATTTAAAACTTCATTTTTAATTTAAAAGGATCTAGG
TGAAGATCCTTTTTGATAATCTCATGACCAAAATCCCTTAACGTGAGTTTTCGTTCCACTGAGCGTCAGA
CCCCGTAGAAAAGATCAAAGGATCTTCTTGAGATCCTTTTTTTCTGCGCGTAATCTGCTGCTTGCAAACA
AAAAAACCACCGCTACCAGCGGTGGTTTGTTTGCCGGATCAAGAGCTACCAACTCTTTTTCCGAAGGTAA
CTGGCTTCAGCAGAGCGCAGATACCAAATACTGTTCTTCTAGTGTAGCCGTAGTTAGGCCACCACTTCAA
GAACTCTGTAGCACCGCCTACATACCTCGCTCTGCTAATCCTGTTACCAGTGGCTGCTGCCAGTGGCGAT
AAGTCGTGTCTTACCGGGTTGGACTCAAGACGATAGTTACCGGATAAGGCGCAGCGGTCGGGCTGAACGG
GGGGTTCGTGCACACAGCCCAGCTTGGAGCGAACGACCTACACCGAACTGAGATACCTACAGCGTGAGCT
ATGAGAAAGCGCCACGCTTCCCGAAGGGAGAAAGGCGGACAGGTATCCGGTAAGCGGCAGGGTCGGAACA
GGAGAGCGCACGAGGGAGCTTCCAGGGGGAAACGCCTGGTATCTTTATAGTCCTGTCGGGTTTCGCCACC
TCTGACTTGAGCGTCGATTTTTGTGATGCTCGTCAGGGGGGCGGAGCCTATGGAAAAACGCCAGCAACGC
GGCCTTTTTACGGTTCCTGGCCTTTTGCTGGCCTTTTGCTCACATGTTCTTTCCTGCGTTATCCCCTGAT
TCTGTGGATAACCGTATTACCGCCTTTGAGTGAGCTGATACCGCTCGCCGCAGCCGAACGACCGAGCGCA
GCGAGTCAGTGAGCGAGGAAGCGGAAGAGCGCCCAATACGCAAACCGCCTCTCCCCGCGCGTTGGCCGAT
TCATTAATGCAGCTGGCACGACAGGTTTCCCGACTGGAAAGCGGGCAGTGAGCGCAACGCAATTAATGTG
AGTTAGCTCACTCATTAGGCACCCCAGGCTTTACACTTTATGCTTCCGGCTCGTATGTTGTGTGGAATTG
TGAGCGGATAACAATTTCACACAGGAAACAGCTATGACCATGATTACGCCAAGCGCGCAATTAACCCTCA
CTAAAGGGAACAAAAGCTGGAGCTGCAAGC
Features (pLannotate 1.2.2; 31 found; start..end, strand, type, name):
      5..231     +  promoter       RSV promoter: Rous sarcoma virus enhancer/promoter
    232..412     +  LTR            5' LTR (truncated): truncated 5' long terminal repeat (LTR) from HIV-1
    459..584     +  misc_feature   HIV-1 Ψ: packaging signal of human immunodeficiency virus type 1
    568..931     +  CDS            HIV-1 gag (fragment): gag protein from human immunodeficiency virus 1; gag
   1077..1310    +  misc_feature   RRE: The Rev response element (RRE) of HIV-1 allows for Rev-dependent mRNA export from the nucleus to the cytoplasm.
   1687..1713    +  CDS            Rev (fragment): human immunodeficiency virus 1 (HIV-1) Rev protein; rev; enhances nuclear export of unspliced and incompletely spliced viral mRNAs
   1720..1743    +  promoter       SV40 promoter (fragment): SV40 early promoter
   1744..1815    +  promoter       SV40 promoter (fragment): SV40 enhancer and early promoter
   1839..1974    +  rep_origin     SV40 ori: SV40 origin of replication
   2020..2616    +  CDS            PuroR (fragment): puromycin N-acetyltransferase; pac from Streptomyces; confers resistance to puromycin
   2665..2782    +  misc_feature   cPPT/CTS: central polypurine tract and central termination sequence of HIV-1
   2847..2913    +  CDS            small t antigen (fragment): SV40 (simian virus 40) small t antigen
   2920..4098    +  promoter       EF-1α promoter: strong constitutive promoter for human elongation factor EF-1α
   4151..4489    +  CDS            CREM (fragment): CREM_HUMAN - Experimental evidence at protein level: Swiss-Prot protein existence level 1. [Isoform 6]: May play a role in the regulation of the circadian clock: acts as a transcriptional repressor of the core circadian component PER1 by directly binding to cAMP response elements in its promoter. From Homo sapiens (Human).
   4505..4558    +  promoter       U6 promoter (fragment): RNA polymerase III promoter for human U6 snRNA
   4600..5188    +  misc_feature   WPRE: woodchuck hepatitis virus posttranscriptional regulatory element
   5239..5258    +  misc_feature   cPPT/CTS (fragment): central polypurine tract and central termination sequence of HIV-1
   5260..5493    +  LTR            3' LTR (ΔU3): self-inactivating 3' long terminal repeat (LTR) from HIV-1
   5571..5692    +  polyA_signal   SV40 poly(A) signal: SV40 polyadenylation signal
   5732..5867    +  rep_origin     SV40 ori: SV40 origin of replication
   5888..5906    -  promoter       T7 promoter: promoter for bacteriophage T7 RNA polymerase
   5914..6069    +  CDS            lacZα (fragment): LacZα fragment of β-galactosidase; lacZ fragment
   6074..6502    +  rep_origin     f1 ori (sequence partly withheld): f1 bacteriophage origin of replication; arrow indicates direction of (+) strand synthesis
   6555..6659    +  promoter       AmpR promoter: bla
   6660..7520    +  CDS            AmpR: β-lactamase; bla; confers resistance to ampicillin, carbenicillin, and related antibiotics
   7691..8279    +  rep_origin     ori: high-copy-number ColE1/pMB1/pBR322/pUC origin of replication
   8462..8554    +  CDS            lacI (fragment): lac repressor; lacI; The lac repressor binds to the lac operator to inhibit transcription in E. coli. This inhibition can be relieved by adding lactose or isopropyl-β-D-thiogalactopyranoside (IPTG).
   8567..8588    +  protein_bind   CAP binding site: CAP binding activates transcription in the presence of cAMP. E. coli catabolite activator protein
   8603..8633    +  promoter       lac promoter: promoter for the E. coli lac operon
   8641..8657    +  protein_bind   lac operator: The lac repressor binds to the lac operator to inhibit transcription in E. coli. This inhibition can be relieved by adding lactose or isopropyl-β-D-thiogalactopyranoside (IPTG). lac repressor encoded by lacI
   8702..8720    +  promoter       T3 promoter: promoter for bacteriophage T3 RNA polymerase
