[The description below was written by a language model from this plasmid's Addgene catalogue record and pLannotate feature annotations shown in this document.]
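Description:
TFORF0299 is a lentiviral mammalian expression plasmid built on the pLX_TRC317 backbone from the Broad Institute Genetic Perturbation Platform. It carries a human CREM (cAMP responsive element modulator, also known as ICER) open reading frame, and the full sequenced record is 8,743 nt. In bacteria it is maintained through a high-copy ColE1/pUC-type origin and selected with ampicillin via the bla gene. An f1 origin and remnants of a lac/lacZα cloning region are also annotated. The depositor warns that recombination can occur, as is common for LTR-containing plasmids.

The viral portion has a third-generation, self-inactivating layout. An RSV promoter drives a truncated HIV-1 5' LTR, followed by the Ψ packaging signal with a gag fragment, the Rev response element for nuclear export of the genomic RNA, a cPPT/CTS element, and a ΔU3 3' LTR with a downstream SV40 polyadenylation signal. Two expression units lie between the LTRs. An SV40 early promoter drives puromycin N-acetyltransferase for selection of transduced cells, and a strong constitutive EF-1α promoter drives the synthesized CREM ORF. This ORF corresponds to a short isoform (about 479 bp of insert, with the annotated coding match spanning roughly 340 nt). A WPRE downstream enhances transcript stability and expression.

The catalogue entry says the construct contains a unique 24-bp barcode, but the feature table does not annotate it, so its exact position is not established. A short U6 promoter fragment annotated between the ORF and the WPRE appears to be a sequence remnant, not a functional unit.

The plasmid belongs to a barcoded transcription factor ORF collection. It is intended for overexpression of individual factors and for pooled screens, such as directed differentiation studies, in which the barcode identifies the factor each cell received.
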