Addgene plasmid #141567: TFORF0299
Purpose: Lentiviral vector for overexpressing the CREM transcription factor ORF with a unique 24-bp barcode. Barcodes facilitate identification of transcription factors in pooled screens.
Depositing lab: Feng Zhang. Depositing organization: Broad Institute. Publication: A transcription factor atlas of directed differentiation. Joung J, Ma S, Tay T, Geiger-Schuller KR, Kirchgatterer PC, Verdine VK, Guo B, Arias-Garcia MA, Allen WE, Singh A, Kuksenko O, Abudayyeh OO, Gootenberg JS, Fu Z, Macrae RK, Buenrostro JD, Regev A, Zhang F. Cell. 2023 Jan 5;186(1):209-229.e26. doi: 10.1016/j.cell.2022.11.026. PubMed 36608654.
Backbone
  Vector backbone: pLX_TRC317
  Backbone manufacturer: Broad Institute Genetic Perturbation Platform
  Backbone size w/o insert (bp): 8264
  Vector type: Mammalian Expression, Lentiviral
  Selectable markers: Puromycin
Growth in bacteria
  Bacterial resistance: Ampicillin, 100 μg/mL
  Growth temperature: 37°C
  Growth strain: NEB Stable
  Copy number: High Copy
Gene/Insert
  Gene/Insert name: CREM
  Species: H. sapiens (human)
  Insert size (bp): 479
  Entrez Gene: CREM (a.k.a. CREM-2, ICER, hCREM-2)
  Promoter: EF1a
  Cloning method: Unknown
  Sequencing primers: 5′ GGGTGGAGACTGAAGTTAGGCCAG; 3′ CACATAGCGTAAAAGGAGCAACATAG
Terms and licenses: Academic/Nonprofit Terms; Industry Terms: Not Available to Industry
Depositor comments: NM_001267570,ENST00000468236 . The transcription factor ORF portion of this plasmid was synthesized by Genewiz. Please test multiple small colonies in case of plasmid recombination. To make this collection available in a timely manner, a portion of this collection was not fully sequenced by Addgene. If an Addgene verified full plasmid sequence is not available, please contact us prior to placing an order to request the full sequence.
How to cite: TFORF0299 was a gift from Feng Zhang (Addgene plasmid # 141567 ; http://n2t.net/addgene:141567 ; RRID:Addgene_141567)
