>Addgene plasmid #141567 | TFORF0299 | depositor partial sequence | sequence record 276838 | Insert
ACCGCCACCATGAACAGAACTCAGGAGTTGTCTGGCCAGCTTAGTGATGAGGAAACTGAACTTGCCCCAA
GTCACATGGCTGCTGCCACTGGTGACATGCCAACTTACCAGATCCGAGCTCCTACTGCTGCTTTGCCACA
GGGAGTGGTGATGGCTGCATCGCCCGGAAGTTTGCACAGTCCCCAGCAGCTGGCAGAAGAAGCAACACGC
AAACGAGAGCTGAGGCTAATGAAAAACAGGGAAGCTGCCAAAGAATGTCGACGTCGAAAGAAAGAATATG
TAAAATGTCTGGAGAGCCGAGTTGCAGTGCTGGAAGTCCAGAACAAGAAGCTTATAGAGGAACTTGAAAC
CTTGAAAGACATTTGTTCTCCCAAAACAGATTACTAGTAATGAACTAGTCCGTAACTTGAAAGTATTTCG
ATTTCTTGGCTTTATATATCTTGTGGAAAGGACGAAGCCACCGTATCATGAACGCTTCC
