>Addgene plasmid #141567 | TFORF0299 | depositor partial sequence | sequence record 276839 | Barcode
AGCCACCGTATCATGAACGCTTCC
